Addgene plasmid #27876: pUT1855-HQ858794
Depositing lab: John Gray & Erich Grotewold. Depositing organization: University of Toledo. Publication: The Maize TFome--development of a transcription factor open reading frame collection for functional genomics. Burdo B, Gray J, Goetting-Minesky MP, Wittler B, Hunt M, Li T, Velliquette D, Thomas J, Gentzel I, dos Santos Brito M, Mejia-Guerra MK, Connolly LN, Qaisi D, Li W, Casas MI, Doseff AI, Grotewold E. Plant J. 2014 Oct;80(2):356-66. doi: 10.1111/tpj.12623. Epub 2014 Aug 26. PubMed 25053252.
Backbone
  Vector backbone: pENTR/SD
  Backbone manufacturer: Invitrogen
  Backbone size w/o insert (bp): 2601
  Vector type: Entry vector
Growth in bacteria
  Bacterial resistance: Kanamycin, 50 μg/mL
  Growth temperature: 37°C
  Growth strain: DH5alpha
  Growth instructions: E. coli TOP10
  Copy number: Low Copy
Gene/Insert
  Gene/Insert name: bHLH transcription factor from DY688125
  Species: Zea mays
  Insert size (bp): 810
  GenBank ID: HQ858794
  Cloning method: Restriction Enzyme
  Sequencing primers: 5′ M13 For; 3′ M13 Rev
Terms and licenses: Academic/Nonprofit Terms; Industry Terms: Not Available to Industry
Depositor comments: This CDS was amplified using PCR from a full length cDNA template from the Maize Full-length cDNA Project (www.maizecdna.org) and the PCR product included the stop codon. The PCR product was cloned into a Gateway pENTR/SD vector. Further information on this gene may be obtained at www.grassius.org using the GenBank number. (The second half of the plasmid name is the GenBank Number for the sequence of the insert)
How to cite: pUT1855-HQ858794 was a gift from John Gray & Erich Grotewold (Addgene plasmid # 27876 ; http://n2t.net/addgene:27876 ; RRID:Addgene_27876)
