[The description below was written by a language model from this plasmid's Addgene catalogue record and pLannotate feature annotations shown in this document.]
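Description:
pUT1855-HQ858794 is a Gateway entry clone built on the Invitrogen pENTR/SD backbone, carrying the coding sequence of a maize (Zea mays) basic helix-loop-helix (bHLH) transcription factor. It belongs to a maize transcription factor ORF collection assembled for functional genomics. The plasmid is maintained in E. coli under kanamycin selection, provided by an aph(3')-Ia aminoglycoside phosphotransferase gene, and replicates from a ColE1/pUC-type origin. The feature annotation describes this origin as high copy, whereas the catalogue entry lists the plasmid as low copy. The depositor's full sequence is 3,411 nt, matching the sum of the stated backbone and the 810 bp insert.

The insert was PCR-amplified from a full-length cDNA template and retains its native stop codon, so after transfer to destination vectors it suits untagged or N-terminally tagged expression, not C-terminal fusions. It lies between attL1 and attL2 sites, which allow LR Clonase-mediated recombination into any compatible destination vector. Just upstream of the ORF is the bacteriophage T7 gene 10 ribosome binding site characteristic of the SD version of the backbone, which supports translation in bacterial expression contexts after transfer. The automated annotation labels the ORF by similarity to the rice bHLH protein IRO3 (BHLH063), which reflects homology, not the actual source species. Outside the cassette, a T7 promoter sits beyond attL2 in reverse orientation, and rrnB T1 and T2 terminators upstream of attL1 shield the insert from read-through transcription. Short lacI and lacZα fragments are backbone remnants. No plant or eukaryotic promoter is present, consistent with its role as a shuttle clone and not an expression construct.
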