Features (pLannotate 1.2.2; 11 found; start..end, strand, type, name):
      1..100     +  protein_bind   attL1: mutant version of attL; recombination site for the Gateway® LR reaction LR Clonase™
    112..132     +  RBS            RBS: efficient ribosome binding site from bacteriophage T7 gene 10 (Olins and Rangwala, 1989)
    142..900     +  CDS            IRO3: IRO3_ORYSJ - Also known as BHLH063 From Oryza sativa subsp. japonica (Rice).
    968..1067    -  protein_bind   attL2: mutant version of attL; recombination site for the Gateway® LR reaction LR Clonase™
   1085..1103    -  promoter       T7 promoter: promoter for bacteriophage T7 RNA polymerase
   1237..2046    +  CDS            KanR: aminoglycoside phosphotransferase; aph(3')-Ia; confers resistance to kanamycin in bacteria or G418 (Geneticin®) in eukaryotes
   2193..2781    +  rep_origin     ori: high-copy-number ColE1/pMB1/pBR322/pUC origin of replication
   2964..3056    +  CDS            lacI (fragment): lac repressor; lacI; The lac repressor binds to the lac operator to inhibit transcription in E. coli. This inhibition can be relieved by adding lactose or isopropyl-β-D-thiogalactopyranoside (IPTG).
   3111..3138    -  terminator     rrnB T2 terminator: transcription terminator T2 from the E. coli rrnB gene
   3270..3313    +  terminator     rrnB T1 terminator: Escherichia coli rrnB; transcription terminator T1 from the E. coli rrnB gene
   3360..3396    -  CDS            lacZα (fragment): LacZα fragment of β-galactosidase; lacZ fragment
>Addgene plasmid #27876 | pUT1855-HQ858794 | depositor full sequence | sequence record 13150 | Author sequence
CAAATAATGATTTTATTTTGACTGATAGTGACCTGTTCGTTGCAACAAATTGATGAGCAATGCTTTTTTA
TAATGCCAACTTTGTACAAAAAAGCAGGCTCCGCGGCCGCCTTGTTTAACTTTAAGAAGGAGCCCTTCAC
CATGGTTCCATCCGAGATGGGGAGCGTCGCCACCGCCGTCAGCACGCCTGCTGCGGATAAGCTGCTCCAT
GGGCCTATCTCTGGCAAGAAGTGCAAGAAACCAGGCCCGAGGAAGATTCATAAGGCTGAGAGGGAGAAGC
TTAAACGAGACCACCTAAATGATCTCTTTGTTGAGCTGGGTAATATGCTAGAAGCAGATAGACAGAACAA
TGGGAAAGCATGCATACTGACTGACACTACTCGGATACTAAGAGACCTGCTTGTTCAAGTAGACTCTCTT
CGAAAGGAACATAGCGACCTACAAAACGAATCTCATTATGTAACAATGGAGAGGGATGAGATGCAGGATG
AAAACGGCGTGCTCCGCAAAGAAATTTCAGAGCTTCAAAACGAGTTGACAATGCGGGTTTCAGGCAGTCC
AGCAGGTTGGGGCCATGGCACCGCCAGATCAGATCCCCCTCTTCCTCACTCAACCGCAGTGTTCTCGTCG
GAGCAGGCGATGCAACCACCCACCATTGCAAGCGTTGTATTCCCGTTGCAGCAGCCACTGGCACCATCAG
CAATGACCAAACCACCTCATGCTGCACCACCACTCGAACTGAAGCTCTTTCCAGAAGTGGCATCTGCCGA
AGGCCATGAGCCGTGTGAAGACCACAAAGCTCCCAACCATGTGGCACGACCACAGGCAAGGTACCCAACG
CAATCAGCCTCATGGCCCGTAAACCTGTTCTCTGGCCTTCCACGAATGGAAGATGAGCAATGCAGTAGCA
GCACAAGCGGCAGCAGCAGAGAGGATAACACAGATATAGAAAAGGGTGGGCGCGCCGACCCAGCTTTCTT
GTACAAAGTTGGCATTATAAGAAAGCATTGCTTATCAATTTGTTGCAACGAACAGGTCACTATCAGTCAA
AATAAAATCATTATTTGCCATCCAGCTGATATCCCCTATAGTGAGTCGTATTACATGGTCATAGCTGTTT
CCTGGCAGCTCTGGCCCGTGTCTCAAAATCTCTGATGTTACATTGCACAAGATAAAAATATATCATCATG
AACAATAAAACTGTCTGCTTACATAAACAGTAATACAAGGGGTGTTATGAGCCATATTCAACGGGAAACG
TCGAGGCCGCGATTAAATTCCAACATGGATGCTGATTTATATGGGTATAAATGGGCTCGCGATAATGTCG
GGCAATCAGGTGCGACAATCTATCGCTTGTATGGGAAGCCCGATGCGCCAGAGTTGTTTCTGAAACATGG
CAAAGGTAGCGTTGCCAATGATGTTACAGATGAGATGGTCAGACTAAACTGGCTGACGGAATTTATGCCT
CTTCCGACCATCAAGCATTTTATCCGTACTCCTGATGATGCATGGTTACTCACCACTGCGATCCCCGGAA
AAACAGCATTCCAGGTATTAGAAGAATATCCTGATTCAGGTGAAAATATTGTTGATGCGCTGGCAGTGTT
CCTGCGCCGGTTGCATTCGATTCCTGTTTGTAATTGTCCTTTTAACAGCGATCGCGTATTTCGTCTCGCT
CAGGCGCAATCACGAATGAATAACGGTTTGGTTGATGCGAGTGATTTTGATGACGAGCGTAATGGCTGGC
CTGTTGAACAAGTCTGGAAAGAAATGCATAAACTTTTGCCATTCTCACCGGATTCAGTCGTCACTCATGG
TGATTTCTCACTTGATAACCTTATTTTTGACGAGGGGAAATTAATAGGTTGTATTGATGTTGGACGAGTC
GGAATCGCAGACCGATACCAGGATCTTGCCATCCTATGGAACTGCCTCGGTGAGTTTTCTCCTTCATTAC
AGAAACGGCTTTTTCAAAAATATGGTATTGATAATCCTGATATGAATAAATTGCAGTTTCATTTGATGCT
CGATGAGTTTTTCTAATCAGAATTGGTTAATTGGTTGTAACACTGGCAGAGCATTACGCTGACTTGACGG
GACGGCGCAAGCTCATGACCAAAATCCCTTAACGTGAGTTACGCGTCGTTCCACTGAGCGTCAGACCCCG
TAGAAAAGATCAAAGGATCTTCTTGAGATCCTTTTTTTCTGCGCGTAATCTGCTGCTTGCAAACAAAAAA
ACCACCGCTACCAGCGGTGGTTTGTTTGCCGGATCAAGAGCTACCAACTCTTTTTCCGAAGGTAACTGGC
TTCAGCAGAGCGCAGATACCAAATACTGTCCTTCTAGTGTAGCCGTAGTTAGGCCACCACTTCAAGAACT
CTGTAGCACCGCCTACATACCTCGCTCTGCTAATCCTGTTACCAGTGGCTGCTGCCAGTGGCGATAAGTC
GTGTCTTACCGGGTTGGACTCAAGACGATAGTTACCGGATAAGGCGCAGCGGTCGGGCTGAACGGGGGGT
TCGTGCACACAGCCCAGCTTGGAGCGAACGACCTACACCGAACTGAGATACCTACAGCGTGAGCATTGAG
AAAGCGCCACGCTTCCCGAAGGGAGAAAGGCGGACAGGTATCCGGTAAGCGGCAGGGTCGGAACAGGAGA
GCGCACGAGGGAGCTTCCAGGGGGAAACGCCTGGTATCTTTATAGTCCTGTCGGGTTTCGCCACCTCTGA
CTTGAGCGTCGATTTTTGTGATGCTCGTCAGGGGGGCGGAGCCTATGGAAAAACGCCAGCAACGCGGCCT
TTTTACGGTTCCTGGCCTTTTGCTGGCCTTTTGCTCACATGTTCTTTCCTGCGTTATCCCCTGATTCTGT
GGATAACCGTATTACCGCCTTTGAGTGAGCTGATACCGCTCGCCGCAGCCGAACGACCGAGCGCAGCGAG
TCAGTGAGCGAGGAAGCGGAAGAGCGCCCAATACGCAAACCGCCTCTCCCCGCGCGTTGGCCGATTCATT
AATGCAGCTGGCACGACAGGTTTCCCGACTGGAAAGCGGGCAGTGAGCGCAACGCAATTAATACGCGTAC
CGCTAGCCAGGAAGAGTTTGTAGAAACGCAAAAAGGCCATCCGTCAGGATGGCCTTCTGCTTAGTTTGAT
GCCTGGCAGTTTATGGCGGGCGTCCTGCCCGCCACCCTCCGGGCCGTTGCTTCACAACGTTCAAATCCGC
TCCCGGCGGATTTGTCCTACTCAGGAGAGCGTTCACCGACAAACAACAGATAAAACGAAAGGCCCAGTCT
TCCGACTGAGCCTTTCGTTTTATTTGATGCCTGGCAGTTCCCTACTCTCGCGTTAACGCTAGCATGGATG
TTTTCCCAGTCACGACGTTGTAAAACGACGGCCAGTCTTAAGCTCGGGCCC
