>Addgene plasmid #27876 | pUT1855-HQ858794 | addgene partial sequence | sequence record 34166 | 27876 with M13pUC-fwd
ATGATTTTATTTTGACTGATAGTGACCTGTTCGTTGCAACAAATTGATGAGCAATGCTTTTTTATAATGC
CAACTTTGTACAAAAAAGCAGGCTCCGCGGCCGCCTTGTTTAACTTTAAGAAGGAGCCCTTCACCATGGT
TCCATCCGAGATGGGGAGCGTCGCCACCGCCGTCAGCACGCCTGCTGCGGATAAGCTGCTCCATGGGCCT
ATCTCTGGCAAGAAGTGCAAGAAACCAGGCCCGAGGAAGATTCATAAGGCTGAGAGGGAGAAGCTTAAAC
GAGACCACCTAAATGATCTCTTTGTTGAGCTGGGTAATATGCTAGAAGCAGATAGACAGAACAATGGGAA
AGCATGCATACTGACTGACACTACTCGGATACTAAGAGACCTGCTTGTTCAAGTAGACTCTCTTCGAAAG
GAACATAGCGACCTACAAAACGAATCTCATTATGTAACAATGGAGAGGGATGAGATGCAGGATGAAAACG
GCGTGCTCCGCAAAGAAATTTCAGAGCTTCAAAACGAGTTGACAATGCGGGTTTCAGGCAGTCCAGCAGG
TTGGGGCCATGGCACCGCCAGATCAGATCCCCCTCTTCCTCACTCAACCGCAGTGTTCTCGTCGGAGCAG
GCGATGCAACCACCCACCATTGCAAGCGTTGTATTCCCGTTGCAGCAGCCACTGGCACCATCAGCAATGA
CCAAACCACCTCATGCTGCACCACCACTCGAACTGAAGCTCTTTCCAGAAGTGGCATCTGCCGAAGGCCA
TGAGCCGTGTGAAGACCACAAAGCTCCCAACCATGTGGCACGACCACAGGCAAGGTACCCAACGCAATCA
GCCTCATGGCCCGTAAACCTGTTCTCTGGCCTTCCACGAATGGAA
